>Addgene plasmid #75160 | pLentiCRISPR-tagBFP | depositor full sequence | sequence record 147049 | Full plasmid sequence
TTAATGTAGTCTTATGCAATACTCTTGTAGTCTTGCAACATGGTAACGATGAGTTAGCAACATGCCTTAC
AAGGAGAGAAAAAGCACCGTGCATGCCGATTGGTGGAAGTAAGGTGGTACGATCGTGCCTTATTAGGAAG
GCAACAGACGGGTCTGACATGGATTGGACGAACCACTGAATTGCCGCATTGCAGAGATATTGTATTTAAG
TGCCTAGCTCGATACATAAACGGGTCTCTCTGGTTAGACCAGATCTGAGCCTGGGAGCTCTCTGGCTAAC
TAGGGAACCCACTGCTTAAGCCTCAATAAAGCTTGCCTTGAGTGCTTCAAGTAGTGTGTGCCCGTCTGTT
GTGTGACTCTGGTAACTAGAGATCCCTCAGACCCTTTTAGTCAGTGTGGAAAATCTCTAGCAGTGGCGCC
CGAACAGGGACTTGAAAGCGAAAGGGAAACCAGAGGAGCTCTCTCGACGCAGGACTCGGCTTGCTGAAGC
GCGCACGGCAAGAGGCGAGGGGCGGCGACTGGTGAGTACGCCAAAAATTTTGACTAGCGGAGGCTAGAAG
GAGAGAGATGGGTGCGAGAGCGTCAGTATTAAGCGGGGGAGAATTAGATCGCGATGGGAAAAAATTCGGT
TAAGGCCAGGGGGAAAGAAAAAATATAAATTAAAACATATAGTATGGGCAAGCAGGGAGCTAGAACGATT
CGCAGTTAATCCTGGCCTGTTAGAAACATCAGAAGGCTGTAGACAAATACTGGGACAGCTACAACCATCC
CTTCAGACAGGATCAGAAGAACTTAGATCATTATATAATACAGTAGCAACCCTCTATTGTGTGCATCAAA
GGATAGAGATAAAAGACACCAAGGAAGCTTTAGACAAGATAGAGGAAGAGCAAAACAAAAGTAAGACCAC
CGCACAGCAAGCGGCCGCTGATCTTCAGACCTGGAGGAGGAGATATGAGGGACAATTGGAGAAGTGAATT
ATATAAATATAAAGTAGTAAAAATTGAACCATTAGGAGTAGCACCCACCAAGGCAAAGAGAAGAGTGGTG
CAGAGAGAAAAAAGAGCAGTGGGAATAGGAGCTTTGTTCCTTGGGTTCTTGGGAGCAGCAGGAAGCACTA
TGGGCGCAGCGTCAATGACGCTGACGGTACAGGCCAGACAATTATTGTCTGGTATAGTGCAGCAGCAGAA
CAATTTGCTGAGGGCTATTGAGGCGCAACAGCATCTGTTGCAACTCACAGTCTGGGGCATCAAGCAGCTC
CAGGCAAGAATCCTGGCTGTGGAAAGATACCTAAAGGATCAACAGCTCCTGGGGATTTGGGGTTGCTCTG
GAAAACTCATTTGCACCACTGCTGTGCCTTGGAATGCTAGTTGGAGTAATAAATCTCTGGAACAGATTTG
GAATCACACGACCTGGATGGAGTGGGACAGAGAAATTAACAATTACACAAGCTTAATACACTCCTTAATT
GAAGAATCGCAAAACCAGCAAGAAAAGAATGAACAAGAATTATTGGAATTAGATAAATGGGCAAGTTTGT
GGAATTGGTTTAACATAACAAATTGGCTGTGGTATATAAAATTATTCATAATGATAGTAGGAGGCTTGGT
AGGTTTAAGAATAGTTTTTGCTGTACTTTCTATAGTGAATAGAGTTAGGCAGGGATATTCACCATTATCG
TTTCAGACCCACCTCCCAACCCCGAGGGGACCCAGAGAGGGCCTATTTCCCATGATTCCTTCATATTTGC
ATATACGATACAAGGCTGTTAGAGAGATAATTAGAATTAATTTGACTGTAAACACAAAGATATTAGTACA
AAATACGTGACGTAGAAAGTAATAATTTCTTGGGTAGTTTGCAGTTTTAAAATTATGTTTTAAAATGGAC
TATCATATGCTTACCGTAACTTGAAAGTATTTCGATTTCTTGGCTTTATATATCTTGTGGAAAGGACGAA
ACACCGGAGACGGTTGTAAATGAGCACACAAAATACACATGCTAAAATATTATATTCTATGACCTTTATA
AAATCAACCAAAATCTTCTTTTTAATAACTTTAGTATCAATAATTAGAATTTTTATGTTCCTTTTTGCAA
ACTTTTAATAAAAATGAGCAAAATAAAAAAACGCTAGTTTTAGTAACTCGCGTTGTTTTCTTCACCTTTA
ATAATAGCTACTCCACCACTTGTTCCTAAGCGGTCAGCTCCTGCTTCAATCATTTTTTGAGCATCTTCAA
ATGTTCTAACTCCACCAGCTGCTTTAACTAAAGCATTGTCTTTAACAACTGACTTCATTAGTTTAACATC
TTCAAATGTTGCACCTGATTTTGAAAATCCTGTTGATGTTTTAACAAATTCTAATCCAGCTTCAACAGCT
ATTTCACAAGCTTTCATGATTTCTTCTTTTGTTAATAAACAATTTTCCATAATACATTTAACAACATGTG
ATCCAGCTGCTTTTTTTACAGCTTTCATGTCTTCTAAAACTAATTCATAATTTTTGTCTTTTAATGCACC
AATATTTAATACCATATCAATTTCTGTTGCACCATCTTTAATTGCTTCAGAAACTTCGAATGCTTTTGTA
GCTGTTGTGCATGCACCTAGAGGAAAACCTACAACATTTGTTATTCCTACATTTGTGCCTTTTAATAATT
CTTTACAATAGCTTGTTCAATATGAATTAACACAAACTGTTGCAAAATCAAATTCAATTGCTTCATCACA
TAATTGTTTAATTTCAGCTTTCGTAGCATCTTGTTTTAATAATGTGTGATCTATATATTTGTTTAGTTTC
ATTTTTTCTCCTATATATTCATTTTTAATTTTAATTCTTTAATAATTTCGTCTACTTTAACTTTAGCGTT
TTGAACAGATTCACCAACACCTATAAAATAAATTTTTAGTTTAGGTTCAGTTCCACTTGGGCGAACAGCA
AATCATGACTTATCTTCTAAATAAAATTTTAGTAAGTCTTGTCCTGGCATATTATACATTCCATCGATGT
AGTCTTCAACATTAACAACTTTAAGTCCAGCAATTTGAGTTAAGGGTGTTGCTCTCAATGATTTCATTAA
TGGTTCAATTTTTAATTTCTTTTCTTCTGGTTTAAAATTCAAGTTTAAAGTGAAAGTGTAATATGCACCC
ATTTCTTTAAATAAATCTTCTAAATAGTCTACTAATGTTTTATTTTGTTTTTTATAAAATCAAGCAGCCT
CTGCTATTAATATAGAAGCTTGTATTCCATCTTTATCTCTAGCTGAGTCATCAATTACATATCCATAACT
TTCTTCATAAGCAAAAACAAAATTTAATCCGTTATCTTCTTCTTTAGCAATTTCTCTACCCATTCATTTA
AATCCAGTTAAAGTTTTTACAATATTAACTCCATATTTTTCATGAGCGATTCTATCACCCAAATCACTTG
TTACAAAACTTGAATATAGAGCCGGATTTTTTGGAATGCTATTTAAGCGTTTTAGATTTGATAATTTTCA
ATCAATTAAAATTGGTCCTGTTTGATTTCCATCTAATCTTACAAAATGACCATCATGTTTTATTGCCATT
CCAAATCTGTCAGCATCTGGGTCATTCATAATAATAATATCTGCATCATGTTTAATACCATATTCAAGCG
GTATTTTTCATGCAGGATCAAATTCTGGATTTGGATTTACAACATTTTTAAATGTTTCATCTTCAAATGC
ATGCTCTTCAACCTCAATAACGTTATATCCTGATTCACGTAATATTTTTGGGGTAAATTTAGTTCCTGTT
CCATTAACTGCGCTAAAAATAATTTTTAAATCTTTTTTAGCTTCTTGCTCTTTTTTGTACGTCTCTGTTT
TAGAGCTAGAAATAGCAAGTTAAAATAAGGCTAGTCCGTTATCAACTTGAAAAAGTGGCACCGAGTCGGT
GCTTTTTTGAATTCTAGATCTTGAGACAAATGGCAGTATTCATCCACAATTTTAAAAGAAAAGGGGGGAT
TGGGGGGTACAGTGCAGGGGAAAGAATAGTAGACATAATAGCAACAGACATACAAACTAAAGAATTACAA
AAACAAATTACAAAAATTCAAAATTTTCGGGTTTATTACAGGGACAGCAGAGATCCACTTTGGCGCCGGC
TCGAGTGGCTCCGGTGCCCGTCAGTGGGCAGAGCGCACATCGCCCACAGTCCCCGAGAAGTTGGGGGGAG
GGGTCGGCAATTGAACCGGTGCCTAGAGAAGGTGGCGCGGGGTAAACTGGGAAAGTGATGTCGTGTACTG
GCTCCGCCTTTTTCCCGAGGGTGGGGGAGAACCGTATATAAGTGCAGTAGTCGCCGTGAACGTTCTTTTT
CGCAACGGGTTTGCCGCCAGAACACAGGTGTCGTGACGCGGGATCCGCCACCATGGATTACAAAGACGAT
GACGATAAGATGGCCCCAAAGAAGAAGCGGAAGGTCGGTATCCACGGAGTCCCAGCAGCCGACAAGAAGT
ACAGCATCGGCCTGGACATCGGCACCAACTCTGTGGGCTGGGCCGTGATCACCGACGAGTACAAGGTGCC
CAGCAAGAAATTCAAGGTGCTGGGCAACACCGACCGGCACAGCATCAAGAAGAACCTGATCGGAGCCCTG
CTGTTCGACAGCGGCGAAACAGCCGAGGCCACCCGGCTGAAGAGAACCGCCAGAAGAAGATACACCAGAC
GGAAGAACCGGATCTGCTATCTGCAAGAGATCTTCAGCAACGAGATGGCCAAGGTGGACGACAGCTTCTT
CCACAGACTGGAAGAGTCCTTCCTGGTGGAAGAGGATAAGAAGCACGAGCGGCACCCCATCTTCGGCAAC
ATCGTGGACGAGGTGGCCTACCACGAGAAGTACCCCACCATCTACCACCTGAGAAAGAAACTGGTGGACA
GCACCGACAAGGCCGACCTGCGGCTGATCTATCTGGCCCTGGCCCACATGATCAAGTTCCGGGGCCACTT
CCTGATCGAGGGCGACCTGAACCCCGACAACAGCGACGTGGACAAGCTGTTCATCCAGCTGGTGCAGACC
TACAACCAGCTGTTCGAGGAAAACCCCATCAACGCCAGCGGCGTGGACGCCAAGGCCATCCTGTCTGCCA
GACTGAGCAAGAGCAGACGGCTGGAAAATCTGATCGCCCAGCTGCCCGGCGAGAAGAAGAATGGCCTGTT
CGGCAACCTGATTGCCCTGAGCCTGGGCCTGACCCCCAACTTCAAGAGCAACTTCGACCTGGCCGAGGAT
GCCAAACTGCAGCTGAGCAAGGACACCTACGACGACGACCTGGACAACCTGCTGGCCCAGATCGGCGACC
AGTACGCCGACCTGTTTCTGGCCGCCAAGAACCTGTCCGACGCCATCCTGCTGAGCGACATCCTGAGAGT
GAACACCGAGATCACCAAGGCCCCCCTGAGCGCCTCTATGATCAAGAGATACGACGAGCACCACCAGGAC
CTGACCCTGCTGAAAGCTCTCGTGCGGCAGCAGCTGCCTGAGAAGTACAAAGAGATTTTCTTCGACCAGA
GCAAGAACGGCTACGCCGGCTACATTGACGGCGGAGCCAGCCAGGAAGAGTTCTACAAGTTCATCAAGCC
CATCCTGGAAAAGATGGACGGCACCGAGGAACTGCTCGTGAAGCTGAACAGAGAGGACCTGCTGCGGAAG
CAGCGGACCTTCGACAACGGCAGCATCCCCCACCAGATCCACCTGGGAGAGCTGCACGCCATTCTGCGGC
GGCAGGAAGATTTTTACCCATTCCTGAAGGACAACCGGGAAAAGATCGAGAAGATCCTGACCTTCCGCAT
CCCCTACTACGTGGGCCCTCTGGCCAGGGGAAACAGCAGATTCGCCTGGATGACCAGAAAGAGCGAGGAA
ACCATCACCCCCTGGAACTTCGAGGAAGTGGTGGACAAGGGCGCTTCCGCCCAGAGCTTCATCGAGCGGA
TGACCAACTTCGATAAGAACCTGCCCAACGAGAAGGTGCTGCCCAAGCACAGCCTGCTGTACGAGTACTT
CACCGTGTATAACGAGCTGACCAAAGTGAAATACGTGACCGAGGGAATGAGAAAGCCCGCCTTCCTGAGC
GGCGAGCAGAAAAAGGCCATCGTGGACCTGCTGTTCAAGACCAACCGGAAAGTGACCGTGAAGCAGCTGA
AAGAGGACTACTTCAAGAAAATCGAGTGCTTCGACTCCGTGGAAATCTCCGGCGTGGAAGATCGGTTCAA
CGCCTCCCTGGGCACATACCACGATCTGCTGAAAATTATCAAGGACAAGGACTTCCTGGACAATGAGGAA
AACGAGGACATTCTGGAAGATATCGTGCTGACCCTGACACTGTTTGAGGACAGAGAGATGATCGAGGAAC
GGCTGAAAACCTATGCCCACCTGTTCGACGACAAAGTGATGAAGCAGCTGAAGCGGCGGAGATACACCGG
CTGGGGCAGGCTGAGCCGGAAGCTGATCAACGGCATCCGGGACAAGCAGTCCGGCAAGACAATCCTGGAT
TTCCTGAAGTCCGACGGCTTCGCCAACAGAAACTTCATGCAGCTGATCCACGACGACAGCCTGACCTTTA
AAGAGGACATCCAGAAAGCCCAGGTGTCCGGCCAGGGCGATAGCCTGCACGAGCACATTGCCAATCTGGC
CGGCAGCCCCGCCATTAAGAAGGGCATCCTGCAGACAGTGAAGGTGGTGGACGAGCTCGTGAAAGTGATG
GGCCGGCACAAGCCCGAGAACATCGTGATCGAAATGGCCAGAGAGAACCAGACCACCCAGAAGGGACAGA
AGAACAGCCGCGAGAGAATGAAGCGGATCGAAGAGGGCATCAAAGAGCTGGGCAGCCAGATCCTGAAAGA
ACACCCCGTGGAAAACACCCAGCTGCAGAACGAGAAGCTGTACCTGTACTACCTGCAGAATGGGCGGGAT
ATGTACGTGGACCAGGAACTGGACATCAACCGGCTGTCCGACTACGATGTGGACCATATCGTGCCTCAGA
GCTTTCTGAAGGACGACTCCATCGACAACAAGGTGCTGACCAGAAGCGACAAGAACCGGGGCAAGAGCGA
CAACGTGCCCTCCGAAGAGGTCGTGAAGAAGATGAAGAACTACTGGCGGCAGCTGCTGAACGCCAAGCTG
ATTACCCAGAGAAAGTTCGACAATCTGACCAAGGCCGAGAGAGGCGGCCTGAGCGAACTGGATAAGGCCG
GCTTCATCAAGAGACAGCTGGTGGAAACCCGGCAGATCACAAAGCACGTGGCACAGATCCTGGACTCCCG
GATGAACACTAAGTACGACGAGAATGACAAGCTGATCCGGGAAGTGAAAGTGATCACCCTGAAGTCCAAG
CTGGTGTCCGATTTCCGGAAGGATTTCCAGTTTTACAAAGTGCGCGAGATCAACAACTACCACCACGCCC
ACGACGCCTACCTGAACGCCGTCGTGGGAACCGCCCTGATCAAAAAGTACCCTAAGCTGGAAAGCGAGTT
CGTGTACGGCGACTACAAGGTGTACGACGTGCGGAAGATGATCGCCAAGAGCGAGCAGGAAATCGGCAAG
GCTACCGCCAAGTACTTCTTCTACAGCAACATCATGAACTTTTTCAAGACCGAGATTACCCTGGCCAACG
GCGAGATCCGGAAGCGGCCTCTGATCGAGACAAACGGCGAAACCGGGGAGATCGTGTGGGATAAGGGCCG
GGATTTTGCCACCGTGCGGAAAGTGCTGAGCATGCCCCAAGTGAATATCGTGAAAAAGACCGAGGTGCAG
ACAGGCGGCTTCAGCAAAGAGTCTATCCTGCCCAAGAGGAACAGCGATAAGCTGATCGCCAGAAAGAAGG
ACTGGGACCCTAAGAAGTACGGCGGCTTCGACAGCCCCACCGTGGCCTATTCTGTGCTGGTGGTGGCCAA
AGTGGAAAAGGGCAAGTCCAAGAAACTGAAGAGTGTGAAAGAGCTGCTGGGGATCACCATCATGGAAAGA
AGCAGCTTCGAGAAGAATCCCATCGACTTTCTGGAAGCCAAGGGCTACAAAGAAGTGAAAAAGGACCTGA
TCATCAAGCTGCCTAAGTACTCCCTGTTCGAGCTGGAAAACGGCCGGAAGAGAATGCTGGCCTCTGCCGG
CGAACTGCAGAAGGGAAACGAACTGGCCCTGCCCTCCAAATATGTGAACTTCCTGTACCTGGCCAGCCAC
TATGAGAAGCTGAAGGGCTCCCCCGAGGATAATGAGCAGAAACAGCTGTTTGTGGAACAGCACAAGCACT
ACCTGGACGAGATCATCGAGCAGATCAGCGAGTTCTCCAAGAGAGTGATCCTGGCCGACGCTAATCTGGA
CAAAGTGCTGTCCGCCTACAACAAGCACCGGGATAAGCCCATCAGAGAGCAGGCCGAGAATATCATCCAC
CTGTTTACCCTGACCAATCTGGGAGCCCCTGCCGCCTTCAAGTACTTTGACACCACCATCGACCGGAAGA
GGTACACCAGCACCAAAGAGGTGCTGGACGCCACCCTGATCCACCAGAGCATCACCGGCCTGTACGAGAC
ACGGATCGACCTGTCTCAGCTGGGAGGCGACAAGCGTCCTGCTGCTACTAAGAAAGCTGGTCAAGCTAAG
AAAAAGAAAGCTAGCGGCAGCGGCGCAACCAACTTCAGCCTGCTGAAGCAGGCCGGCGACGTGGAGGAGA
ACCCCGGCCCCAGCGAGCTGATTAAGGAGAACATGCACATGAAGCTGTACATGGAGGGCACCGTGGACAA
CCATCACTTCAAGTGCACATCCGAGGGCGAAGGCAAGCCCTACGAGGGCACCCAGACCATGAGAATCAAG
GTGGTCGAGGGCGGCCCTCTCCCCTTCGCCTTCGACATCCTGGCTACTAGCTTCCTCTACGGCAGCAAGA
CCTTCATCAACCACACCCAGGGCATCCCCGACTTCTTCAAGCAGTCCTTCCCTGAGGGCTTCACATGGGA
GAGAGTCACCACATACGAAGACGGGGGCGTGCTGACCGCTACCCAGGACACCAGCCTCCAGGACGGCTGC
CTCATCTACAACGTCAAGATCAGAGGGGTGAACTTCACATCCAACGGCCCTGTGATGCAGAAGAAAACAC
TCGGCTGGGAGGCCTTCACCGAGACGCTGTACCCCGCTGACGGCGGCCTGGAAGGCAGAAACGACATGGC
CCTGAAGCTCGTGGGCGGGAGCCATCTGATCGCAAACATCAAGACCACATATAGATCCAAGAAACCCGCT
AAGAACCTCAAGATGCCTGGCGTCTACTATGTGGACTACAGACTGGAAAGAATCAAGGAGGCCAACAACG
AGACCTACGTCGAGCAGCACGAGGTGGCAGTGGCCAGATACTGCGACCTCCCTAGCAAACTGGGGCACAA
GCTTAATTAGACGCGTTAAGTCGACAATCAACCTCTGGATTACAAAATTTGTGAAAGATTGACTGGTATT
CTTAACTATGTTGCTCCTTTTACGCTATGTGGATACGCTGCTTTAATGCCTTTGTATCATGCTATTGCTT
CCCGTATGGCTTTCATTTTCTCCTCCTTGTATAAATCCTGGTTGCTGTCTCTTTATGAGGAGTTGTGGCC
CGTTGTCAGGCAACGTGGCGTGGTGTGCACTGTGTTTGCTGACGCAACCCCCACTGGTTGGGGCATTGCC
ACCACCTGTCAGCTCCTTTCCGGGACTTTCGCTTTCCCCCTCCCTATTGCCACGGCGGAACTCATCGCCG
CCTGCCTTGCCCGCTGCTGGACAGGGGCTCGGCTGTTGGGCACTGACAATTCCGTGGTGTTGTCGGGGAA
ATCATCGTCCTTTCCTTGGCTGCTCGCCTGTGTTGCCACCTGGATTCTGCGCGGGACGTCCTTCTGCTAC
GTCCCTTCGGCCCTCAATCCAGCGGACCTTCCTTCCCGCGGCCTGCTGCCGGCTCTGCGGCCTCTTCCGC
GTCTTCGCCTTCGCCCTCAGACGAGTCGGATCTCCCTTTGGGCCGCCTCCCCGCGTCGACTTTAAGACCA
ATGACTTACAAGGCAGCTGTAGATCTTAGCCACTTTTTAAAAGAAAAGGGGGGACTGGAAGGGCTAATTC
ACTCCCAACGAAGACAAGATCTGCTTTTTGCTTGTACTGGGTCTCTCTGGTTAGACCAGATCTGAGCCTG
GGAGCTCTCTGGCTAACTAGGGAACCCACTGCTTAAGCCTCAATAAAGCTTGCCTTGAGTGCTTCAAGTA
GTGTGTGCCCGTCTGTTGTGTGACTCTGGTAACTAGAGATCCCTCAGACCCTTTTAGTCAGTGTGGAAAA
TCTCTAGCAGTACGTATAGTAGTTCATGTCATCTTATTATTCAGTATTTATAACTTGCAAAGAAATGAAT
ATCAGAGAGTGAGAGGAACTTGTTTATTGCAGCTTATAATGGTTACAAATAAAGCAATAGCATCACAAAT
TTCACAAATAAAGCATTTTTTTCACTGCATTCTAGTTGTGGTTTGTCCAAACTCATCAATGTATCTTATC
ATGTCTGGCTCTAGCTATCCCGCCCCTAACTCCGCCCATCCCGCCCCTAACTCCGCCCAGTTCCGCCCAT
TCTCCGCCCCATGGCTGACTAATTTTTTTTATTTATGCAGAGGCCGAGGCCGCCTCGGCCTCTGAGCTAT
TCCAGAAGTAGTGAGGAGGCTTTTTTGGAGGCCTAGGGACGTACCCAATTCGCCCTATAGTGAGTCGTAT
TACGCGCGCTCACTGGCCGTCGTTTTACAACGTCGTGACTGGGAAAACCCTGGCGTTACCCAACTTAATC
GCCTTGCAGCACATCCCCCTTTCGCCAGCTGGCGTAATAGCGAAGAGGCCCGCACCGATCGCCCTTCCCA
ACAGTTGCGCAGCCTGAATGGCGAATGGG
[124 nt withheld, positions 10880-11003]
C
[91 nt withheld, positions 11005-11095]
A
[49 nt withheld, positions 11097-11145]
CCTTTGACGTTGGAGTCCACGTTCTTT
[37 nt withheld, positions 11173-11209]
ACCCTATCTCGGTCTATTCTTTTGATTTATAAGGGATTTTGCCGATTTCGGCCTATTGGTTAAAAAATGA
GCTGATTTAACAAAAATTTAACGCGAATTTTAACAAAATATTAACGCTTACAATTTAGGTGGCACTTTTC
GGGGAAATGTGCGCGGAACCCCTATTTGTTTATTTTTCTAAATACATTCAAATATGTATCCGCTCATGAG
ACAATAACCCTGATAAATGCTTCAATAATATTGAAAAAGGAAGAGTATGAGTATTCAACATTTCCGTGTC
GCCCTTATTCCCTTTTTTGCGGCATTTTGCCTTCCTGTTTTTGCTCACCCAGAAACGCTGGTGAAAGTAA
AAGATGCTGAAGATCAGTTGGGTGCACGAGTGGGTTACATCGAACTGGATCTCAACAGCGGTAAGATCCT
TGAGAGTTTTCGCCCCGAAGAACGTTTTCCAATGATGAGCACTTTTAAAGTTCTGCTATGTGGCGCGGTA
TTATCCCGTATTGACGCCGGGCAAGAGCAACTCGGTCGCCGCATACACTATTCTCAGAATGACTTGGTTG
AGTACTCACCAGTCACAGAAAAGCATCTTACGGATGGCATGACAGTAAGAGAATTATGCAGTGCTGCCAT
AACCATGAGTGATAACACTGCGGCCAACTTACTTCTGACAACGATCGGAGGACCGAAGGAGCTAACCGCT
TTTTTGCACAACATGGGGGATCATGTAACTCGCCTTGATCGTTGGGAACCGGAGCTGAATGAAGCCATAC
CAAACGACGAGCGTGACACCACGATGCCTGTAGCAATGGCAACAACGTTGCGCAAACTATTAACTGGCGA
ACTACTTACTCTAGCTTCCCGGCAACAATTAATAGACTGGATGGAGGCGGATAAAGTTGCAGGACCACTT
CTGCGCTCGGCCCTTCCGGCTGGCTGGTTTATTGCTGATAAATCTGGAGCCGGTGAGCGTGGGTCTCGCG
GTATCATTGCAGCACTGGGGCCAGATGGTAAGCCCTCCCGTATCGTAGTTATCTACACGACGGGGAGTCA
GGCAACTATGGATGAACGAAATAGACAGATCGCTGAGATAGGTGCCTCACTGATTAAGCATTGGTAACTG
TCAGACCAAGTTTACTCATATATACTTTAGATTGATTTAAAACTTCATTTTTAATTTAAAAGGATCTAGG
TGAAGATCCTTTTTGATAATCTCATGACCAAAATCCCTTAACGTGAGTTTTCGTTCCACTGAGCGTCAGA
CCCCGTAGAAAAGATCAAAGGATCTTCTTGAGATCCTTTTTTTCTGCGCGTAATCTGCTGCTTGCAAACA
AAAAAACCACCGCTACCAGCGGTGGTTTGTTTGCCGGATCAAGAGCTACCAACTCTTTTTCCGAAGGTAA
CTGGCTTCAGCAGAGCGCAGATACCAAATACTGTTCTTCTAGTGTAGCCGTAGTTAGGCCACCACTTCAA
GAACTCTGTAGCACCGCCTACATACCTCGCTCTGCTAATCCTGTTACCAGTGGCTGCTGCCAGTGGCGAT
AAGTCGTGTCTTACCGGGTTGGACTCAAGACGATAGTTACCGGATAAGGCGCAGCGGTCGGGCTGAACGG
GGGGTTCGTGCACACAGCCCAGCTTGGAGCGAACGACCTACACCGAACTGAGATACCTACAGCGTGAGCT
ATGAGAAAGCGCCACGCTTCCCGAAGGGAGAAAGGCGGACAGGTATCCGGTAAGCGGCAGGGTCGGAACA
GGAGAGCGCACGAGGGAGCTTCCAGGGGGAAACGCCTGGTATCTTTATAGTCCTGTCGGGTTTCGCCACC
TCTGACTTGAGCGTCGATTTTTGTGATGCTCGTCAGGGGGGCGGAGCCTATGGAAAAACGCCAGCAACGC
GGCCTTTTTACGGTTCCTGGCCTTTTGCTGGCCTTTTGCTCACATGTTCTTTCCTGCGTTATCCCCTGAT
TCTGTGGATAACCGTATTACCGCCTTTGAGTGAGCTGATACCGCTCGCCGCAGCCGAACGACCGAGCGCA
GCGAGTCAGTGAGCGAGGAAGCGGAAGAGCGCCCAATACGCAAACCGCCTCTCCCCGCGCGTTGGCCGAT
TCATTAATGCAGCTGGCACGACAGGTTTCCCGACTGGAAAGCGGGCAGTGAGCGCAACGCAATTAATGTG
AGTTAGCTCACTCATTAGGCACCCCAGGCTTTACACTTTATGCTTCCGGCTCGTATGTTGTGTGGAATTG
TGAGCGGATAACAATTTCACACAGGAAACAGCTATGACCATGATTACGCCAAGCGCGCAATTAACCCTCA
CTAAAGGGAACAAAAGCTGGAGCTGCAAGC
Features (pLannotate 1.2.2; 30 found; start..end, strand, type, name):
      5..231     +  promoter       RSV promoter: Rous sarcoma virus enhancer/promoter
    232..412     +  LTR            5' LTR (truncated): truncated 5' long terminal repeat (LTR) from HIV-1
    459..584     +  misc_feature   HIV-1 Ψ: packaging signal of human immunodeficiency virus type 1
    568..931     +  CDS            HIV-1 gag (fragment): gag protein from human immunodeficiency virus 1; gag
   1077..1310    +  misc_feature   RRE: The Rev response element (RRE) of HIV-1 allows for Rev-dependent mRNA export from the nucleus to the cytoplasm.
   1687..1713    +  CDS            Rev (fragment): human immunodeficiency virus 1 (HIV-1) Rev protein; rev; enhances nuclear export of unspliced and incompletely spliced viral mRNAs
   1717..1957    +  promoter       U6 promoter: RNA polymerase III promoter for human U6 snRNA
   2143..2802    -  CDS            deoC1: DEOC1_STAAN - Also known as dra. Experimental evidence at protein level: Swiss-Prot protein existence level 1. Catalyzes a reversible aldol reaction between acetaldehyde and D-glyceraldehyde 3-phosphate to generate 2-deoxy-D-ribose 5- phosphate. From Staphylococcus aureus (strain N315).
   3847..3922    +  misc_RNA       gRNA scaffold: guide RNA scaffold for the Streptococcus pyogenes CRISPR/Cas9 system
   3970..4087    +  misc_feature   cPPT/CTS: central polypurine tract and central termination sequence of HIV-1
   4156..4367    +  promoter       EF-1α core promoter: core promoter for human elongation factor EF-1α
   4471..6186    +  CDS            Cas9(N): N-terminal portion of Streptococcus pyogenes Cas9 (Zetsche et al., 2015)
   6073..8571    +  CDS            Cas9(C): C-terminal portion of Streptococcus pyogenes Cas9 (Zetsche et al., 2015)
   8692..9389    +  CDS            TagBFP (fragment): monomeric blue fluorescent protein mammalian codon-optimized
   9406..9994    +  misc_feature   WPRE: woodchuck hepatitis virus posttranscriptional regulatory element
  10045..10064   +  misc_feature   cPPT/CTS (fragment): central polypurine tract and central termination sequence of HIV-1
  10066..10299   +  LTR            3' LTR (ΔU3): self-inactivating 3' long terminal repeat (LTR) from HIV-1
  10377..10498   +  polyA_signal   SV40 poly(A) signal: SV40 polyadenylation signal
  10538..10673   +  rep_origin     SV40 ori: SV40 origin of replication
  10694..10712   -  promoter       T7 promoter: promoter for bacteriophage T7 RNA polymerase
  10720..10875   +  CDS            lacZα (fragment): LacZα fragment of β-galactosidase; lacZ fragment
  10880..11308   +  rep_origin     f1 ori (sequence partly withheld): f1 bacteriophage origin of replication; arrow indicates direction of (+) strand synthesis
  11361..11465   +  promoter       AmpR promoter: bla
  11466..12326   +  CDS            AmpR: β-lactamase; bla; confers resistance to ampicillin, carbenicillin, and related antibiotics
  12497..13085   +  rep_origin     ori: high-copy-number ColE1/pMB1/pBR322/pUC origin of replication
  13268..13360   +  CDS            lacI (fragment): lac repressor; lacI; The lac repressor binds to the lac operator to inhibit transcription in E. coli. This inhibition can be relieved by adding lactose or isopropyl-β-D-thiogalactopyranoside (IPTG).
  13373..13394   +  protein_bind   CAP binding site: CAP binding activates transcription in the presence of cAMP. E. coli catabolite activator protein
  13409..13439   +  promoter       lac promoter: promoter for the E. coli lac operon
  13443..13465   +  protein_bind   lac operator (fragment): The lac repressor binds to the lac operator to inhibit transcription in E. coli. This inhibition can be relieved by adding lactose or isopropyl-β-D-thiogalactopyranoside (IPTG). lac repressor encoded by lacI
  13508..13526   +  promoter       T3 promoter: promoter for bacteriophage T3 RNA polymerase
