[The description below was written by a language model from this plasmid's Addgene catalogue record and pLannotate feature annotations shown in this document.]
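Description:
pLentiCRISPR-tagBFP is an empty-backbone, single-vector lentiviral CRISPR plasmid derived from lentiCRISPR v1, in which the puromycin resistance gene has been replaced by the blue fluorescent protein TagBFP. It is propagated in E. coli as a high-copy plasmid through a ColE1/pUC-type origin with ampicillin selection (AmpR). The backbone also carries an f1 origin, an SV40 origin and poly(A) signal, and remnants of a lac/T7/T3 cloning region.

The transfer cassette has a third-generation layout. An RSV promoter drives a truncated HIV-1 5' LTR, followed by the Ψ packaging signal with a gag fragment, the RRE for Rev-dependent export, a cPPT/CTS, a WPRE, and a self-inactivating ΔU3 3' LTR.

Within this frame, a human U6 promoter sits upstream of the S. pyogenes guide RNA scaffold. The two are separated by a stretch of nearly 2 kb that includes a sequence annotated as similar to a bacterial deoC gene. This is most plausibly a stuffer that is removed when a guide sequence is cloned in by restriction digestion, although the record does not describe it explicitly.

Downstream, an EF-1α core promoter drives S. pyogenes Cas9, annotated as overlapping N- and C-terminal portions that together span the full coding region. TagBFP follows Cas9; the element linking the two is not annotated.

Because the marker is fluorescent rather than a drug resistance gene, transduced mammalian cells expressing Cas9 and the guide can be identified or sorted by blue fluorescence. The associated publication concerns cell-death pathways in acute lymphoblastic leukaemia, which suggests the vector was used for gene knockout in that setting.
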