Addgene plasmid #75160: pLentiCRISPR-tagBFP
Purpose: (Empty Backbone) Derived from LentiCRISPR v1 but expresses tagBFP instead of puromycin resistance
Depositing lab: Beat Bornhauser. Depositing organization: University Children's Hospital Zurich. Publication: Activation of concurrent apoptosis and necroptosis by SMAC mimetics for the treatment of refractory and relapsed ALL. McComb S, Aguade-Gorgorio J, Harder L, Marovca B, Cario G, Eckert C, Schrappe M, Stanulla M, von Stackelberg A, Bourquin JP, Bornhauser BC. Sci Transl Med. 2016 May 18;8(339):339ra70. doi: 10.1126/scitranslmed.aad2986. PubMed 27194728.
Backbone
  Vector backbone: lentiCRISPRv1
  Modifications to backbone: Swap puromycin resistance for tagBFP
  Vector type: Mammalian Expression, Lentiviral, CRISPR
  Tag / fusion protein: tagBFP
Growth in bacteria
  Bacterial resistance: Ampicillin, 100 μg/mL
  Growth temperature: 37°C
  Growth strain: NEB Stable
  Copy number: High Copy
Gene/Insert
  Cloning method: Restriction Enzyme
Terms and licenses: Academic/Nonprofit Terms; Industry Terms: Not Available to Industry
How to cite: pLentiCRISPR-tagBFP was a gift from Beat Bornhauser (Addgene plasmid # 75160 ; http://n2t.net/addgene:75160 ; RRID:Addgene_75160)
