>Addgene plasmid #75160 | pLentiCRISPR-tagBFP | addgene partial sequence | sequence record 147047 | WPRE-R 5'-CATAGCGTAAAAGGAGCAACA-3'
GGGAGGTCGCAGTATCTGGCCACTGCCACCTCGTGCTGCTCGACGTAGGTCTCGTTGTTGGCCTCCTTGA
TTCTTTCCAGTCTGTAGTCCACATAGTAGACGCCAGGCATCTTGAGGTTCTTAGCGGGTTTCTTGGATCT
ATATGTGGTCTTGATGTTTGCGATCAGATGGCTCCCGCCCACGAGCTTCAGGGCCATGTCGTTTCTGCCT
TCCAGGCCGCCGTCAGCGGGGTACAGCGTCTCGGTGAAGGCCTCCCAGCCGAGTGTTTTCTTCTGCATCA
CAGGGCCGTTGGATGTGAAGTTCACCCCTCTGATCTTGACGTTGTAGATGAGGCAGCCGTCCTGGAGGCT
GGTGTCCTGGGTAGCGGTCAGCACGCCCCCGTCTTC
