>Addgene plasmid #75160 | pLentiCRISPR-tagBFP | addgene partial sequence | sequence record 147048 | dCas9-F2 5'-CCAAAGAGGTGCTGGACG-3'
TGGTCAAGCTAAGAAAAAGAAAGCTAGCGGCAGCGGCGCAACCAACTTCAGCCTGCTGAAGCAGGCCGGC
GACGTGGAGGAGAACCCCGGCCCCAGCGAGCTGATTAAGGAGAACATGCACATGAAGCTGTACATGGAGG
GCACCGTGGACAACCATCACTTCAAGTGCACATCCGAGGGCGAAGGCAAGCCCTACGAGGGCACCCAGAC
CATGAGAATCAAGGTGGTCGAGGGCGGCCCTCTCCCCTTCGCCTTCGACATCCTGGCTACTAGCTTCCTC
TACGGCAGCAAGACCTTCATCAACCACACCCAGGGCATCCCCGACTTCTTCAAGCAGTCCTTCCCTGAGG
GCTTCACATGGGAGAGAGTCACCACATACGAAGACGGGGGCGTGCTGACCGCTACCCAGGACACCAGCCT
CCAGGACGGCTGCCTCATCTACAACGTCAAGATCAGAGGGGTGAACTTCACATCCAACGGCCCTGTGATG
CAGAAGAAAACACTCGGCTGGGAGGCCTTCACCGAGACGCTGTACCCCGCTGACGGCGGCCTGGAAGGCA
GAAACGACATGGCCCTGAAGCTCGTGGGCGGGAGCCATCTGATCGCAAACATCAAGACCACATATAGATC
CAAGAAACCCGCT
